Addgene plasmid #124439: pJET1.2_Gli3_Sense
Purpose: Plasmid for sense in situ probe in vitro transcription
Depositing lab: Yingguang Frank Chan. Depositing organization: Max Planck Institute for Developmental Biology. Publication: An integrative genomic analysis of the Longshanks selection experiment for longer limbs in mice. Castro JP, Yancoskie MN, Marchini M, Belohlavy S, Hiramatsu L, Kucka M, Beluch WH, Naumann R, Skuplik I, Cobb J, Barton NH, Rolian C, Chan YF. Elife. 2019 Jun 6;8:e42014. doi: 10.7554/eLife.42014. PubMed 31169497.
Backbone
  Vector backbone: pJET1.2/blunt
  Backbone manufacturer: Thermo Scientific (CloneJET PCR Cloning Kit)
  Backbone size w/o insert (bp): 2974
  Total vector size (bp): 3613
  Vector type: In situ probe
Growth in bacteria
  Bacterial resistance: Ampicillin, 100 μg/mL
  Growth temperature: 37°C
  Growth strain: DH5alpha
  Copy number: High Copy
Gene/Insert
  Gene/Insert name: GLI-Kruppel family member GLI3 (alt name: Gli3)
  Species: M. musculus (mouse)
  Insert size (bp): 639
  Entrez Gene: Gli3 (a.k.a. Bph, GLI3-190, GLI3FL, Pdn, Xt, add)
  Promoter: T7
  Cloning method: Restriction Enzyme; 5′ cloning site EcoRV (destroyed during cloning); 3′ cloning site EcoRV (destroyed during cloning)
  Sequencing primers: 5′ CGACTCACTATAGGGAGAGCGGC; 3′ AAGAACATCGATTTTCCATGGCAG
Terms and licenses: Academic/Nonprofit Terms; Industry Terms: Not Available to Industry
How to cite: pJET1.2_Gli3_Sense was a gift from Yingguang Frank Chan (Addgene plasmid # 124439 ; http://n2t.net/addgene:124439 ; RRID:Addgene_124439)
