[The description below was written by a language model from this plasmid's Addgene catalogue record and pLannotate feature annotations shown in this document.]
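Description:
pJET1.2_Gli3_Sense is a small (about 3.6 kb) bacterial cloning plasmid that serves as a template for in vitro transcription of an in situ hybridisation probe. It is built on the commercial pJET1.2/blunt PCR-cloning backbone, replicates in E. coli from a high-copy ColE1/pUC-type origin, and is selected with ampicillin through the β-lactamase gene and its native promoter. Both the depositor sequence and the repository's sequencing result annotate backbone remnants of the lac regulatory region on the opposite strand: a lac UV5 promoter, a CAP binding site and a short lacI fragment. A lac operator is called only in the depositor record. In pJET1.2 these lac elements belong to the positive-selection system that is interrupted when an insert is ligated into the blunt cloning site. The feature tables do not annotate the selection gene itself.

The payload is a fragment of mouse Gli3, listed as 639 bp, blunt-cloned into the EcoRV site, which was destroyed on both sides. The annotation software calls the Gli3-matching region as roughly 720 nt, somewhat longer than the stated insert size, and the record does not explain the discrepancy. Gli3 encodes a zinc-finger transcription factor that acts as both activator and repressor in Sonic hedgehog signalling and contributes to limb and digit patterning. The fragment lies immediately downstream of a T7 promoter and in the same orientation, so T7 RNA polymerase produces RNA with the same sense as the Gli3 mRNA. Such a sense probe cannot hybridise to the endogenous transcript, so it is typically used as the negative control alongside an antisense probe. The associated study concerns the genomics of limb length in mice.
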