Features (pLannotate 1.2.2; 9 found; start..end, strand, type, name):
    305..323     +  promoter       T7 promoter: promoter for bacteriophage T7 RNA polymerase
    371..1090    +  CDS            Gli3 (fragment): GLI3_MOUSE - Experimental evidence at protein level: Swiss-Prot protein existence level 1. Has a dual function as a transcriptional activator and a repressor of the sonic hedgehog (Shh) pathway, and plays a role in limb development. The full-length GLI3 form (GLI3FL) after phosphorylation and nuclear translocation, acts as an activator (GLI3A) while GLI3R, its C-terminally truncated form, acts as a repressor. A proper balance between the GLI3 activator and the repressor GLI3R, rather than the repressor gradient itself or the activator/repressor ratio gradient, specifies limb digit number and i
   1421..1437    -  protein_bind   lac operator: The lac repressor binds to the lac operator to inhibit transcription in E. coli. This inhibition can be relieved by adding lactose or isopropyl-β-D-thiogalactopyranoside (IPTG). lac repressor encoded by lacI
   1445..1475    -  promoter       lac UV5 promoter: E. coli lac promoter with an "up" mutation
   1490..1511    -  protein_bind   CAP binding site: CAP binding activates transcription in the presence of cAMP. E. coli catabolite activator protein
   1536..1619    -  CDS            lacI (fragment): lac repressor; lacI; The lac repressor binds to the lac operator to inhibit transcription in E. coli. This inhibition can be relieved by adding lactose or isopropyl-β-D-thiogalactopyranoside (IPTG).
   1802..2390    -  rep_origin     ori: high-copy-number ColE1/pMB1/pBR322/pUC origin of replication
   2561..3421    -  CDS            AmpR: β-lactamase; bla; confers resistance to ampicillin, carbenicillin, and related antibiotics
   3422..3526    -  promoter       AmpR promoter: bla
>Addgene plasmid #124439 | pJET1.2_Gli3_Sense | depositor full sequence | sequence record 237444 | pJET1.2_Gli3_Sense sequence 3613 bps
GCCCCTGCAGCCGAATTATATTATTTTTGCCAAATAATTTTTAACAAAAGCTCTGAAGTCTTCTTCATTT
AAATTCTTAGATGATACTTCATCTGGAAAATTGTCCCAATTAGTAGCATCACGCTGTGAGTAAGTTCTAA
ACCATTTTTTTATTGTTGTATTATCTCTAATCTTACTACTCGATGAGTTTTCGGTATTATCTCTATTTTT
AACTTGGAGCAGGTTCCATTCATTGTTTTTTTCATCATAGTGAATAAAATCAACTGCTTTAACACTTGTG
CCTGAACACCATATCCATCCGGCGTAATACGACTCACTATAGGGAGAGCGGCCGCCAGATCTTCCGGATG
GCTCGAGTTTTTCAGCAAGATCTCATGTTACCAAGAAGCAGCGTGGGGACATGCACCCTCGGCCTCCACC
CCCGAGAGATTCCGGCAGCCATTCACAGTCCAGGTCCCCTGGCCGGCCAACTCAGGGAGCATTTGGTGAG
CAGAAGGAGCTGAGCAACACTACCTCAAAGCGGGAAGAGTGCCTCCAGGTGAAGACTGTCAAGGCTGAGA
AGCCCATGACATCTCAGCCAAGCCCTGGTGGTCAGTCTTCATGCAGCAGCCAACAGTCCCCCATCAGCAA
CTATTCCAACAGTGGGCTCGAGCTTCCTCTGACTGATGGAGGTAGTGTAGCAGACCTCAGTGCCATCGAT
GAAACCCCAATCATGGACTCGACCATTTCCACGGCAACCACAGCCCTTGCTTTGCAAGCCAGGAGAAACC
CGGCAGGGACCAAATGGATGGAGCACATCAAACTTGAAAGGCTAAAACAAGTGAATGGAATGTTTCCAAG
ACTGAACCCTATTCTACCCTCCAAAGCCCCTGCGGTATCTCCTCTCATAGGAAATGGCACACAGTCCAAT
AACAACTATAGCTCGGGTGGGCCCGGGACCCTCCTCCCGAGCAGAAGTGACCTGTCAGGTGTAGACTTCA
CAGTGCTGAACACACTCAACAGGAGAGACAATCTTTCTAGAAGATCTCCTACAATATTCTCAGCTGCCAT
GGAAAATCGATGTTCTTCTTTTATTCTCTCAAGATTTTCAGGCTGTATATTAAAACTTATATTAAGAACT
ATGCTAACCACCTCATCAGGAACCGTTGTAGGTGGCGTGGGTTTTCTTGGCAATCGACTCTCATGAAAAC
TACGAGCTAAATATTCAATATGTTCCTCTTGACCAACTTTATTCTGCATTTTTTTTGAACGAGGTTTAGA
GCAAGCTTCAGGAAACTGAGACAGGAATTTTATTAAAAATTTAAATTTTGAAGAAAGTTCAGGGTTAATA
GCATCCATTTTTTGCTTTGCAAGTTCCTCAGCATTCTTAACAAAAGACGTCTCTTTTGACATGTTTAAAG
TTTAAACCTCCTGTGTGAAATTGTTATCCGCTCACAATTCCACACATTATACGAGCCGGAAGCATAAAGT
GTAAAGCCTGGGGTGCCTAATGAGTGAGCTAACTCACATTAATTGCGTTGCGCTCACTGCCAATTGCTTT
CCAGTCGGGAAACCTGTCGTGCCAGCTGCATTAATGAATCGGCCAACGCGCGGGGAGAGGCGGTTTGCGT
ATTGGGCGCTCTTCCGCTTCCTCGCTCACTGACTCGCTGCGCTCGGTCGTTCGGCTGCGGCGAGCGGTAT
CAGCTCACTCAAAGGCGGTAATACGGTTATCCACAGAATCAGGGGATAACGCAGGAAAGAACATGTGAGC
AAAAGGCCAGCAAAAGGCCAGGAACCGTAAAAAGGCCGCGTTGCTGGCGTTTTTCCATAGGCTCCGCCCC
CCTGACGAGCATCACAAAAATCGACGCTCAAGTCAGAGGTGGCGAAACCCGACAGGACTATAAAGATACC
AGGCGTTTCCCCCTGGAAGCTCCCTCGTGCGCTCTCCTGTTCCGACCCTGCCGCTTACCGGATACCTGTC
CGCCTTTCTCCCTTCGGGAAGCGTGGCGCTTTCTCATAGCTCACGCTGTAGGTATCTCAGTTCGGTGTAG
GTCGTTCGCTCCAAGCTGGGCTGTGTGCACGAACCCCCCGTTCAGCCCGACCGCTGCGCCTTATCCGGTA
ACTATCGTCTTGAGTCCAACCCGGTAAGACACGACTTATCGCCACTGGCAGCAGCCACTGGTAACAGGAT
TAGCAGAGCGAGGTATGTAGGCGGTGCTACAGAGTTCTTGAAGTGGTGGCCTAACTACGGCTACACTAGA
AGGACAGTATTTGGTATCTGCGCTCTGCTGAAGCCAGTTACCTTCGGAAAAAGAGTTGGTAGCTCTTGAT
CCGGCAAACAAACCACCGCTGGTAGCGGTGGTTTTTTTGTTTGCAAGCAGCAGATTACGCGCAGAAAAAA
AGGATCTCAAGAAGATCCTTTGATCTTTTCTACGGGGTCTGACGCTCAGTGGAACGAAAACTCACGTTAA
GGGATTTTGGTCATGAGATTATCAAAAAGGATCTTCACCTAGATCCTTTTAAATTAAAAATGAAGTTTTA
AATCAATCTAAAGTATATATGAGTAAACTTGGTCTGACAGTTACCAATGCTTAATCAGTGAGGCACCTAT
CTCAGCGATCTGTCTATTTCGTTCATCCATAGTTGCCTGACTCCCCGTCGTGTAGATAACTACGATACGG
GAGGGCTTACCATCTGGCCCCAGTGCTGCAATGATACCGCGAGACCCACGCTCACCGGCTCCAGATTTAT
CAGCAATAAACCAGCCAGCCGGAAGGGCCGAGCGCAGAAGTGGTCCTGCAACTTTATCCGCCTCCATCCA
GTCTATTAATTGTTGCCGGGAAGCTAGAGTAAGTAGTTCGCCAGTTAATAGTTTGCGCAACGTTGTTGCC
ATTGCTACAGGCATCGTGGTGTCACGCTCGTCGTTTGGTATGGCTTCATTCAGCTCCGGTTCCCAACGAT
CAAGGCGAGTTACATGATCCCCCATGTTGTGCAAAAAAGCGGTTAGCTCCTTCGGTCCTCCGATCGTTGT
CAGAAGTAAGTTGGCCGCAGTGTTATCACTCATGGTTATGGCAGCACTGCATAATTCTCTTACTGTCATG
CCATCCGTAAGATGCTTTTCTGTGACTGGTGAGTACTCAACCAAGTCATTCTGAGAATAGTGTATGCGGC
GACCGAGTTGCTCTTGCCCGGCGTCAATACGGGATAATACCGCGCCACATAGCAGAACTTTAAAAGTGCT
CATCATTGGAAAACGTTCTTCGGGGCGAAAACTCTCAAGGATCTTACCGCTGTTGAGATCCAGTTCGATG
TAACCCACTCGTGCACCCAACTGATCTTCAGCATCTTTTACTTTCACCAGCGTTTCTGGGTGAGCAAAAA
CAGGAAGGCAAAATGCCGCAAAAAAGGGAATAAGGGCGACACGGAAATGTTGAATACTCATACTCTTCCT
TTTTCAATATTATTGAAGCATTTATCAGGGTTATTGTCTCATGAGCGGATACATATTTGAATGTATTTAG
AAAAATAAACAAATAGGGGTTCCGCGCACATTTCCCCGAAAAGTGCCACCTGACGTCTAAGAAACCATTA
TTATCATGACATTAACCTATAAAAATAGGCGTATCACGAGGCC
