Features (pLannotate 1.2.2; 8 found; start..end, strand, type, name):
    305..323     +  promoter       T7 promoter: promoter for bacteriophage T7 RNA polymerase
    371..1090    +  CDS            Gli3 (fragment): GLI3_MOUSE - Experimental evidence at protein level: Swiss-Prot protein existence level 1. Has a dual function as a transcriptional activator and a repressor of the sonic hedgehog (Shh) pathway, and plays a role in limb development. The full-length GLI3 form (GLI3FL) after phosphorylation and nuclear translocation, acts as an activator (GLI3A) while GLI3R, its C-terminally truncated form, acts as a repressor. A proper balance between the GLI3 activator and the repressor GLI3R, rather than the repressor gradient itself or the activator/repressor ratio gradient, specifies limb digit number and i
   1445..1475    -  promoter       lac UV5 promoter: E. coli lac promoter with an "up" mutation
   1490..1511    -  protein_bind   CAP binding site: CAP binding activates transcription in the presence of cAMP. E. coli catabolite activator protein
   1536..1619    -  CDS            lacI (fragment): lac repressor; lacI; The lac repressor binds to the lac operator to inhibit transcription in E. coli. This inhibition can be relieved by adding lactose or isopropyl-β-D-thiogalactopyranoside (IPTG).
   1802..2390    -  rep_origin     ori: high-copy-number ColE1/pMB1/pBR322/pUC origin of replication
   2561..3421    -  CDS            AmpR: β-lactamase; bla; confers resistance to ampicillin, carbenicillin, and related antibiotics
   3422..3526    -  promoter       AmpR promoter: bla
>Addgene plasmid #124439 | pJET1.2_Gli3_Sense | addgene full sequence | sequence record 242280 | Addgene NGS Result
GCCCCTGCAGCCGAATTATATTATTTTTGCCAAATAATTTTTAACAAAAGCTCTGAAGTCTTCTTCATTT
AAATTCTTAGATGATACTTCATCTGGAAAATTGTCCCAATTAGTAGCATCACGCTGTGAGTAAGTTCTAA
ACCATTTTTTTATTGTTGTATTATCTCTAATCTTACTACTCGATGAGTTTTCGGTATTATCTCTATTTTT
AACTTGGAGCAGGTTCCATTCATTGTTTTTTTCATCATAGTGAATAAAATCAACTGCTTTAACACTTGTG
CCTGAACACCATATCCATCCGGCGTAATACGACTCACTATAGGGAGAGCGGCCGCCAGATCTTCCGGATG
GCTCGAGTTTTTCAGCAAGATCTCATGTTACCAAGAAGCAGCGTGGGGACATGCACCCTCGGCCTCCACC
CCCGAGAGATTCCGGCAGCCATTCACAGTCCAGGTCCCCTGGCCGGCCAACTCAGGGAGCATTTGGTGAG
CAGAAGGAGCTGAGCAACACTACCTCAAAGCGGGAAGAGTGCCTCCAGGTGAAGACTGTCAAGGCTGAGA
AGCCCATGACATCTCAGCCAAGCCCTGGTGGTCAGTCTTCATGCAGCAGCCAACAGTCCCCCATCAGCAA
CTATTCCAACAGTGGGCTCGAGCTTCCTCTGACTGATGGAGGTAGTGTAGCAGACCTCAGTGCCATCGAT
GAAACCCCAATCATGGACTCGACCATTTCCACGGCAACCACAGCCCTTGCTTTGCAAGCCAGGAGAAACC
CGGCAGGGACCAAATGGATGGAGCACATCAAACTTGAAAGGCTAAAACAAGTGAATGGAATGTTTCCAAG
ACTGAACCCTATTCTACCCTCCAAAGCCCCTGCGGTATCTCCTCTCATAGGAAATGGCACACAGTCCAAT
AACAACTATAGCTCGGGTGGGCCCGGGACCCTCCTCCCGAGCAGAAGTGACCTGTCAGGTGTAGACTTCA
CAGTGCTGAACACACTCAACAGGAGAGACAATCTTTCTAGAAGATCTCCTACAATATTCTCAGCTGCCAT
GGAAAATCGATGTTCTTCTTTTATTCTCTCAAGATTTTCAGGCTGTATATTAAAACTTATATTAAGAACT
ATGCTAACCACCTCATCAGGAACCGTTGTAGGTGGCGTGGGTTTTCTTGGCAATCGACTCTCATGAAAAC
TACGAGCTAAATATTCAATATGTTCCTCTTGACCAACTTTATTCTGCATTTTTTTTGAACGAGGTTTAGA
GCAAGCTTCAGGAAACTGAGACAGGAATTTTATTAAAAATTTAAATTTTGAAGAAAGTTCAGGGTTAATA
GCATCCATTTTTTGCTTTGCAAGTTCCTCAGCATTCTTAACAAAAGACGTCTCTTTTGACATGTTTAAAG
TTTAAACCTCCTGTGTGAAATTATTATCCGCTCATAATTCCACACATTATACGAGCCGGAAGCATAAAGT
GTAAAGCCTGGGGTGCCTAATGAGTGAGCTAACTCACATTAATTGCGTTGCGCTCACTGCCAATTGCTTT
CCAGTCGGGAAACCTGTCGTGCCAGCTGCATTAATGAATCGGCCAACGCGCGGGGAGAGGCGGTTTGCGT
ATTGGGCGCTCTTCCGCTTCCTCGCTCACTGACTCGCTGCGCTCGGTCGTTCGGCTGCGGCGAGCGGTAT
CAGCTCACTCAAAGGCGGTAATACGGTTATCCACAGAATCAGGGGATAACGCAGGAAAGAACATGTGAGC
AAAAGGCCAGCAAAAGGCCAGGAACCGTAAAAAGGCCGCGTTGCTGGCGTTTTTCCATAGGCTCCGCCCC
CCTGACGAGCATCACAAAAATCGACGCTCAAGTCAGAGGTGGCGAAACCCGACAGGACTATAAAGATACC
AGGCGTTTCCCCCTGGAAGCTCCCTCGTGCGCTCTCCTGTTCCGACCCTGCCGCTTACCGGATACCTGTC
CGCCTTTCTCCCTTCGGGAAGCGTGGCGCTTTCTCATAGCTCACGCTGTAGGTATCTCAGTTCGGTGTAG
GTCGTTCGCTCCAAGCTGGGCTGTGTGCACGAACCCCCCGTTCAGCCCGACCGCTGCGCCTTATCCGGTA
ACTATCGTCTTGAGTCCAACCCGGTAAGACACGACTTATCGCCACTGGCAGCAGCCACTGGTAACAGGAT
TAGCAGAGCGAGGTATGTAGGCGGTGCTACAGAGTTCTTGAAGTGGTGGCCTAACTACGGCTACACTAGA
AGAACAGTATTTGGTATCTGCGCTCTGCTGAAGCCAGTTACCTTCGGAAAAAGAGTTGGTAGCTCTTGAT
CCGGCAAACAAACCACCGCTGGTAGCGGTGGTTTTTTTGTTTGCAAGCAGCAGATTACGCGCAGAAAAAA
AGGATCTCAAGAAGATCCTTTGATCTTTTCTACGGGGTCTGACGCTCAGTGGAACGAAAACTCACGTTAA
GGGATTTTGGTCATGAGATTATCAAAAAGGATCTTCACCTAGATCCTTTTAAATTAAAAATGAAGTTTTA
AATCAATCTAAAGTATATATGAGTAAACTTGGTCTGACAGTTACCAATGCTTAATCAGTGAGGCACCTAT
CTCAGCGATCTGTCTATTTCGTTCATCCATAGTTGCCTGACTCCCCGTCGTGTAGATAACTACGATACGG
GAGGGCTTACCATCTGGCCCCAGTGCTGCAATGATACCGCGAGACCCACGCTCACCGGCTCCAGATTTAT
CAGCAATAAACCAGCCAGCCGGAAGGGCCGAGCGCAGAAGTGGTCCTGCAACTTTATCCGCCTCCATCCA
GTCTATTAATTGTTGCCGGGAAGCTAGAGTAAGTAGTTCGCCAGTTAATAGTTTGCGCAACGTTGTTGCC
ATTGCTACAGGCATCGTGGTGTCACGCTCGTCGTTTGGTATGGCTTCATTCAGCTCCGGTTCCCAACGAT
CAAGGCGAGTTACATGATCCCCCATGTTGTGCAAAAAAGCGGTTAGCTCCTTCGGTCCTCCGATCGTTGT
CAGAAGTAAGTTGGCCGCAGTGTTATCACTCATGGTTATGGCAGCACTGCATAATTCTCTTACTGTCATG
CCATCCGTAAGATGCTTTTCTGTGACTGGTGAGTACTCAACCAAGTCATTCTGAGAATAGTGTATGCGGC
GACCGAGTTGCTCTTGCCCGGCGTCAATACGGGATAATACCGCGCCACATAGCAGAACTTTAAAAGTGCT
CATCATTGGAAAACGTTCTTCGGGGCGAAAACTCTCAAGGATCTTACCGCTGTTGAGATCCAGTTCGATG
TAACCCACTCGTGCACCCAACTGATCTTCAGCATCTTTTACTTTCACCAGCGTTTCTGGGTGAGCAAAAA
CAGGAAGGCAAAATGCCGCAAAAAAGGGAATAAGGGCGACACGGAAATGTTGAATACTCATACTCTTCCT
TTTTCAATATTATTGAAGCATTTATCAGGGTTATTGTCTCATGAGCGGATACATATTTGAATGTATTTAG
AAAAATAAACAAATAGGGGTTCCGCGCACATTTCCCCGAAAAGTGCCACCTGACGTCTAAGAAACCATTA
TTATCATGACATTAACCTATAAAAATAGGCGTATCACGAGGCC
